>Addgene plasmid #206968 | pAAV-CMV-TadA8e-SpG N aa2-713-InteinN | addgene full sequence | sequence record 411180 | Addgene NGS Result
TTAATTAAGGCTGCGCGCTCGCTCGCTCACTGAGGCCGCCCGGGCAAAGCCCGGGCGTCGGGCGACCTTT
GGTCGCCCGGCCTCAGTGAGCGAGCGAGCGCGCAGAGAGGGAGTGGCCAACTCCATCACTAGGGGTTCCT
TGTAGTTAATGATTAACCCGCCATGCTACTTATCTACTGCGGCCGCGGAATGTGTGTCAGTTAGGGTGTG
GAAAGTCCCCAGGCTCCCCAGCAGGCAGAAGTATGCAAAGCATGGACATTGATTATTGACTAGTTATTAA
TAGTAATCAATTACGGGGTCATTAGTCCATAGCCCATATATGGAGTTCCGCGTTACATAACTTACGGTAA
ATGGCCCGCCTGGCTGACCGCCCAACGACCCCCGCCCATTGACGTCAATAATGACGTATGTTCCCATAGT
AACGCCAATAGGGACTTTCCATTGACGTCAATGGGTGGAGTATTTACGGTAAACTGCCCACTTGGCAGTA
CATCAAGTGTATCATATGCCAAGTACGCCCCCTATTGACGTCAATGACGGTAAATGGCCCGCCTGGCATT
ATGCCCAGTACATGACCTTATGGGACTTTCCTACTTGGCAGTACATCTACGTATTAGTCATCGCTATTAC
CATGGTGATGCGGTTTTGGCAGTACATCAATGGGCGTGGATAGCGGTTTGACTCACGGGGATTTCCAAGT
CTCCACCCCATTGACGTCAATGGGAGTTTGTTTTGGCACCAAAATCAACGGGACTTTCCAAAATGTCGTA
ACAACTCCGCCCCATTGACGCAAATGGGCGGTAGGCGTGTACGGTGGGAGGTCTATATAAGCAGAGCTGT
ACCGAAGCCGCTAGCGCTACCGGTCGCCACCATGGCCCCAAAGAAGAAGCGGAAAGTCTCTGAGGTGGAG
TTTTCCCACGAGTACTGGATGAGACATGCCCTGACCCTGGCCAAGAGGGCACGGGATGAGAGGGAGGTGC
CTGTGGGAGCCGTGCTGGTGCTGAACAATAGAGTGATCGGCGAGGGCTGGAACAGAGCCATCGGCCTGCA
CGACCCAACAGCCCATGCCGAAATTATGGCCCTGAGACAGGGCGGCCTGGTCATGCAGAACTACAGACTG
ATTGACGCCACCCTGTACGTGACATTCGAGCCTTGCGTGATGTGCGCCGGCGCCATGATCCACTCTAGGA
TCGGCCGCGTGGTGTTTGGCGTGAGGAACTCAAAAAGAGGCGCCGCAGGCTCCCTGATGAACGTGCTGAA
CTACCCCGGCATGAATCACCGCGTCGAAATTACCGAGGGAATCCTGGCAGATGAATGTGCCGCCCTGCTG
TGCGATTTCTATCGGATGCCTAGACAGGTGTTCAATGCTCAGAAGAAGGCCCAGAGCTCCATCAACTCCG
GAGGATCTAGCGGAGGCTCCTCTGGCTCTGAGACACCTGGCACAAGCGAGAGCGCAACACCTGAAAGCAG
CGGGGGCAGCAGCGGGGGGTCAGACAAGAAGTACAGCATCGGCCTGGCCATCGGCACCAACTCTGTGGGC
TGGGCCGTGATCACCGACGAGTACAAGGTGCCCAGCAAGAAATTCAAGGTGCTGGGCAACACCGACCGGC
ACAGCATCAAGAAGAACCTGATCGGAGCCCTGCTGTTCGACAGCGGCGAAACAGCCGAGGCCACCCGGCT
GAAGAGAACCGCCAGAAGAAGATACACCAGACGGAAGAACCGGATCTGCTATCTGCAAGAGATCTTCAGC
AACGAGATGGCCAAGGTGGACGACAGCTTCTTCCACAGACTGGAAGAGTCCTTCCTGGTGGAAGAGGATA
AGAAGCACGAGCGGCACCCCATCTTCGGCAACATCGTGGACGAGGTGGCCTACCACGAGAAGTACCCCAC
CATCTACCACCTGAGAAAGAAACTGGTGGACAGCACCGACAAGGCCGACCTGCGGCTGATCTATCTGGCC
CTGGCCCACATGATCAAGTTCCGGGGCCACTTCCTGATCGAGGGCGACCTGAACCCCGACAACAGCGACG
TGGACAAGCTGTTCATCCAGCTGGTGCAGACCTACAACCAGCTGTTCGAGGAAAACCCCATCAACGCCAG
CGGCGTGGACGCCAAGGCCATCCTGTCTGCCAGACTGAGCAAGAGCAGACGGCTGGAAAATCTGATCGCC
CAGCTGCCCGGCGAGAAGAAGAATGGCCTGTTCGGAAACCTGATTGCCCTGAGCCTGGGCCTGACCCCCA
ACTTCAAGAGCAACTTCGACCTGGCCGAGGATGCCAAACTGCAGCTGAGCAAGGACACCTACGACGACGA
CCTGGACAACCTGCTGGCCCAGATCGGCGACCAGTACGCCGACCTGTTTCTGGCCGCCAAGAACCTGTCC
GACGCCATCCTGCTGAGCGACATCCTGAGAGTGAACACCGAGATCACCAAGGCCCCCCTGAGCGCCTCTA
TGATCAAGAGATACGACGAGCACCACCAGGACCTGACCCTGCTGAAAGCTCTCGTGCGGCAGCAGCTGCC
TGAGAAGTACAAAGAGATTTTCTTCGACCAGAGCAAGAACGGCTACGCCGGCTACATTGACGGCGGAGCC
AGCCAGGAAGAGTTCTACAAGTTCATCAAGCCCATCCTGGAAAAGATGGACGGCACCGAGGAACTGCTCG
TGAAGCTGAACAGAGAGGACCTGCTGCGGAAGCAGCGGACCTTCGACAACGGCAGCATCCCCCACCAGAT
CCACCTGGGAGAGCTGCACGCCATTCTGCGGCGGCAGGAAGATTTTTACCCATTCCTGAAGGACAACCGG
GAAAAGATCGAGAAGATCCTGACCTTCCGCATCCCCTACTACGTGGGCCCTCTGGCCAGGGGAAACAGCA
GATTCGCCTGGATGACCAGAAAGAGCGAGGAAACCATCACCCCCTGGAACTTCGAGGAAGTGGTGGACAA
GGGCGCTTCCGCCCAGAGCTTCATCGAGCGGATGACCAACTTCGATAAGAACCTGCCCAACGAGAAGGTG
CTGCCCAAGCACAGCCTGCTGTACGAGTACTTCACCGTGTATAACGAGCTGACCAAAGTGAAATACGTGA
CCGAGGGAATGAGAAAGCCCGCCTTCCTGAGCGGCGAGCAGAAAAAGGCCATCGTGGACCTGCTGTTCAA
GACCAACCGGAAAGTGACCGTGAAGCAGCTGAAAGAGGACTACTTCAAGAAAATCGAGTGCTTCGACTCC
GTGGAAATCTCCGGCGTGGAAGATCGGTTCAACGCCTCCCTGGGCACATACCACGATCTGCTGAAAATTA
TCAAGGACAAGGACTTCCTGGACAATGAGGAAAACGAGGACATTCTGGAAGATATCGTGCTGACCCTGAC
ACTGTTTGAGGACAGAGAGATGATCGAGGAACGGCTGAAAACCTATGCCCACCTGTTCGACGACAAAGTG
ATGAAGCAGCTGAAGCGGCGGAGATACACCGGCTGGGGCAGGCTGAGCCGGAAGCTGATCAACGGCATCC
GAGACAAGCAGAGTGGAAAGACAATCCTGGATTTTCTTAAGTCCGATGGATTTGCCAACCGGAACTTCAT
GCAGTTGATCCATGATGACTCTCTCACCTTTAAGGAGGACATCCAGAAAGCACAAGTTTGTCTGGCTGGC
GATACTCTCATTACCCTGGCCGATGGACGACGAGTGCCTATTAGAGAACTGGTGTCACAGCAGAATTTTT
CCGTGTGGGCTCTGAATCCTCAGACTTACCGCCTGGAGAGGGCTAGAGTGAGTAGAGCTTTCTGTACCGG
CATCAAACCTGTGTACCGCCTCACCACTAGACTGGGGAGATCCATTAGGGCCACTGCCAACCACCGATTT
CTCACACCTCAGGGCTGGAAACGAGTCGATGAACTCCAGCCTGGAGATTACCTGGCTCTGCCTAGGAGAA
TCCCTACTGCCTCCTGATCTCGAGCTCGATGAGTTTGGACAAACCACAACTAGAATGCAGTGAAAAAAAT
GCTTTATTTGTGAAATTTGTGATGCTATTGCTTTATTTGTAACCATTATAAGCTGCAATAAACAAGTTAA
CAACAACAATTGCATTCATTTTATGTTTCAGGTTCAGGGGGAGGTGTGGGAGGTTTTTTAAAGCAAGTAA
AACCTCTACAAATGTGGTAGCGGCCGCAGGTAGATAAGTAGCATGGCGGGTTAATCATTAACTACAAGGA
ACCCCTAGTGATGGAGTTGGCCACTCCCTCTCTGCGCGCTCGCTCGCTCACTGAGGCCGGGCGACCAAAG
GTCGCCCGACGCCCGGGCTTTGCCCGGGCGGCCTCAGTGAGCGAGCGAGCGCGCAGCCTAATTAAGGCCT
TAATTAAATCTGGCGTAATCATGGTCATAGCTGTTTCCTGTGTGAAATTGTTATCCGCTCACAATTCCAC
ACAACATACGAGCCGGAAGCATAAAGTGTAAAGCCTGGGGTGCCTAATGAGTGAGCTAACTCACATTAAT
TGCGTTGCGCTCACTGCCCGCTTTCCAGTCGGGAAACCTGTCGTGCCAGCTGCATTAATGAATCGGCCAA
CGCGCGGGGAGAGGCGGTTTGCGTATTGGGCGCTCTTCCGCTTCCTCGCTCACTGACTCGCTGCGCTCGG
TCGTTCGGCTGCGGCGAGCGGTATCAGCTCACTCAAAGGCGGTAATACGGTTATCCACAGAATCAGGGGA
TAACGCAGGAAAGAACATGTGAGCAAAAGGCCAGCAAAAGGCCAGGAACCGTAAAAAGGCCGCGTTGCTG
GCGTTTTTCCATAGGCTCCGCCCCCCTGACGAGCATCACAAAAATCGACGCTCAAGTCAGAGGTGGCGAA
ACCCGACAGGACTATAAAGATACCAGGCGTTTCCCCCTGGAAGCTCCCTCGTGCGCTCTCCTGTTCCGAC
CCTGCCGCTTACCGGATACCTGTCCGCCTTTCTCCCTTCGGGAAGCGTGGCGCTTTCTCATAGCTCACGC
TGTAGGTATCTCAGTTCGGTGTAGGTCGTTCGCTCCAAGCTGGGCTGTGTGCACGAACCCCCCGTTCAGC
CCGACCGCTGCGCCTTATCCGGTAACTATCGTCTTGAGTCCAACCCGGTAAGACACGACTTATCGCCACT
GGCAGCAGCCACTGGTAACAGGATTAGCAGAGCGAGGTATGTAGGCGGTGCTACAGAGTTCTTGAAGTGG
TGGCCTAACTACGGCTACACTAGAAGAACAGTATTTGGTATCTGCGCTCTGCTGAAGCCAGTTACCTTCG
GAAAAAGAGTTGGTAGCTCTTGATCCGGCAAACAAACCACCGCTGGTAGCGGTGGTTTTTTTGTTTGCAA
GCAGCAGATTACGCGCAGAAAAAAAGGATCTCAAGAAGATCCTTTGATCTTTTCTACGGGGTCTGACGCT
CAGTGGAACGAAAACTCACGTTAAGGGATTTTGGTCATGAGATTATCAAAAAGGATCTTCACCTAGATCC
TTTTAAATTAAAAATGAAGTTTTAAATCAATCTAAAGTATATATGAGTAAACTTGGTCTGACAGTTACCA
ATGCTTAATCAGTGAGGCACCTATCTCAGCGATCTGTCTATTTCGTTCATCCATAGTTGCCTGACTCCCC
GTCGTGTAGATAACTACGATACGGGAGGGCTTACCATCTGGCCCCAGTGCTGCAATGATACCGCGAGACC
CACGCTCACCGGCTCCAGATTTATCAGCAATAAACCAGCCAGCCGGAAGGGCCGAGCGCAGAAGTGGTCC
TGCAACTTTATCCGCCTCCATCCAGTCTATTAATTGTTGCCGGGAAGCTAGAGTAAGTAGTTCGCCAGTT
AATAGTTTGCGCAACGTTGTTGCCATTGCTACAGGCATCGTGGTGTCACGCTCGTCGTTTGGTATGGCTT
CATTCAGCTCCGGTTCCCAACGATCAAGGCGAGTTACATGATCCCCCATGTTGTGCAAAAAAGCGGTTAG
CTCCTTCGGTCCTCCGATCGTTGTCAGAAGTAAGTTGGCCGCAGTGTTATCACTCATGGTTATGGCAGCA
CTGCATAATTCTCTTACTGTCATGCCATCCGTAAGATGCTTTTCTGTGACTGGTGAGTACTCAACCAAGT
CATTCTGAGAATAGTGTATGCGGCGACCGAGTTGCTCTTGCCCGGCGTCAATACGGGATAATACCGCGCC
ACATAGCAGAACTTTAAAAGTGCTCATCATTGGAAAACGTTCTTCGGGGCGAAAACTCTCAAGGATCTTA
CCGCTGTTGAGATCCAGTTCGATGTAACCCACTCGTGCACCCAACTGATCTTCAGCATCTTTTACTTTCA
CCAGCGTTTCTGGGTGAGCAAAAACAGGAAGGCAAAATGCCGCAAAAAAGGGAATAAGGGCGACACGGAA
ATGTTGAATACTCATACTCTTCCTTTTTCAATATTATTGAAGCATTTATCAGGGTTATTGTCTCATGAGC
GGATACATATTTGAATGTATTTAGAAAAATAAACAAATAGGGGTTCCGCGCACATTTCCCCGAAAAGTGC
CACCTAAATTGTAAGCGTTAATATTTTGTTAAAATTCGCGTTAAATTTTTGTTAAATCAGCTCATTTTTT
AACCAATAGGCCGAAATCGGCAAAATCCCTTATAAATCAAAAGAATAGACCGAGATAGGGT
[37 nt withheld, positions 6642-6678]
AAAGAACGTGGACTCCAACGTCAAAGG
[49 nt withheld, positions 6706-6754]
T
[91 nt withheld, positions 6756-6846]
G
[124 nt withheld, positions 6848-6971]
CCCATTCGCCATTCAGGCTGCGCAACTGTTGGGAAGGGCGATCGGTGCGGGCCTCTTCGCTATTACGCCA
GCTGGCGAAAGGGGGATGTGCTGCAAGGCGATTAAGTTGGGTAACGCCAGGGTTTTCCCAGTCACGACGT
TGTAAAACGACGGCCAGTGAATTAGG
Features (pLannotate 1.2.2; 20 found; start..end, strand, type, name):
     10..140     -  repeat_region  AAV2 ITR (fragment): inverted terminal repeat of adeno-associated virus serotype 2 inverted
    187..254     +  promoter       SV40 promoter (fragment): SV40 enhancer and early promoter
    331..634     +  enhancer       CMV enhancer: human cytomegalovirus immediate early enhancer
    635..838     +  promoter       CMV promoter: human cytomegalovirus (CMV) immediate early promoter
    899..1390    +  CDS            tadA: TADA_ECOLI - Also known as yfhC. Experimental evidence at protein level: Swiss-Prot protein existence level 1. Catalyzes the deamination of adenosine to inosine at the wobble position 34 of tRNA(Arg2). Essential for cell viability. From Escherichia coli (strain K12).
   1493..3094    +  CDS            dCas9(N): N-terminal portion of catalytically inactive Streptococcus pyogenes dCas9 carrying the D10A mutation (Zetsche et al., 2015)
   3095..3621    +  CDS            dCas9(C) (fragment): C-terminal portion of catalytically inactive Streptococcus pyogenes dCas9 carrying the N863A mutation (Zetsche et al., 2015)
   3629..3934    +  CDS            dnaB (fragment): DNAB_SYNY3 - Experimental evidence at protein level: Swiss-Prot protein existence level 1. Participates in initiation and elongation during chromosome replication; it exhibits DNA-dependent ATPase activity. From Synechocystis sp. (strain PCC 6803 / Kazusa).
   3977..4058    -  polyA_signal   SV40 poly(A) signal: SV40 polyadenylation signal
   4081..4149    -  CDS            large T antigen (fragment): large T antigen from SV40 (simian virus 40)
   4197..4327    +  repeat_region  AAV2 ITR (fragment): inverted terminal repeat of adeno-associated virus serotype 2 inverted
   4388..4404    -  protein_bind   lac operator: The lac repressor binds to the lac operator to inhibit transcription in E. coli. This inhibition can be relieved by adding lactose or isopropyl-β-D-thiogalactopyranoside (IPTG). lac repressor encoded by lacI
   4412..4442    -  promoter       lac promoter: promoter for the E. coli lac operon
   4457..4478    -  protein_bind   CAP binding site: CAP binding activates transcription in the presence of cAMP. E. coli catabolite activator protein
   4491..4583    -  CDS            lacI (fragment): lac repressor; lacI; The lac repressor binds to the lac operator to inhibit transcription in E. coli. This inhibition can be relieved by adding lactose or isopropyl-β-D-thiogalactopyranoside (IPTG).
   4766..5354    -  rep_origin     ori: high-copy-number ColE1/pMB1/pBR322/pUC origin of replication
   5525..6385    -  CDS            AmpR: β-lactamase; bla; confers resistance to ampicillin, carbenicillin, and related antibiotics
   6386..6490    -  promoter       AmpR promoter: bla
   6543..6971    -  rep_origin     f1 ori (sequence partly withheld): f1 bacteriophage origin of replication; arrow indicates direction of (+) strand synthesis
   6976..7133    -  CDS            lacZα (fragment): LacZα fragment of β-galactosidase; lacZ fragment
