[The description below was written by a language model from this plasmid's Addgene catalogue record and pLannotate feature annotations shown in this document.]
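Description:
pAAV-CMV-TadA8e-SpG N aa2-713-InteinN is an AAV transfer plasmid carrying the N-terminal half of a split-intein adenine base editor. It is built on the pAAV-SMVP-Cas9N backbone and propagated in E. coli through a high-copy ColE1/pUC-type origin with ampicillin selection (AmpR under its own bla promoter). An f1 origin and remnants of the lac region (lac promoter/operator, lacI and lacZα fragments) are also present in the backbone. Two AAV2 inverted terminal repeat fragments flank the expression cassette, defining the segment that would be packaged into recombinant AAV particles. The catalogue gives a total size of 7172 bp, whereas the annotated sequencing record is 7137 nt.

Between the ITRs, the human CMV immediate-early enhancer and promoter drive constitutive expression of a synthetic fusion protein; a short SV40 promoter fragment lies just upstream. The open reading frame begins with a tadA-derived deaminase, identified in the record as the evolved TadA8e. This is followed by residues 2–713 of SpG, a PAM-relaxed Streptococcus pyogenes Cas9 variant. The annotation tool labels this region as dCas9 fragments, including the D10A-bearing N-terminal portion. The coding sequence ends in an N-intein, which the software matches to a dnaB fragment from Synechocystis, and an SV40 polyadenylation signal terminates the transcript.

Splitting the editor in this way fits each half within the AAV packaging limit. When co-delivered with a companion vector encoding the C-intein fused to the remaining SpG portion, protein trans-splicing would reconstitute the full-length editor. No guide RNA cassette is annotated here. The associated publication used this system to correct a pathogenic Lmna mutation in mouse hearts.
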