Addgene plasmid #206968: pAAV-CMV-TadA8e-SpG N aa2-713-InteinN
Purpose: Expresses TadA8e and SpG cas9N by the constitutive CMV promoter
Depositing lab: Yuxuan Guo. Depositing organization: Peking University Health Science Center. Publication: Adenine base editor-based correction of the cardiac pathogenic Lmna c.1621C > T mutation in murine hearts. Yang L, Liu Z, Sun J, Chen Z, Gao F, Guo Y. J Cell Mol Med. 2024 Feb;28(4):e18145. doi: 10.1111/jcmm.18145. PubMed 38332517.
Backbone
  Vector backbone: pAAV-SMVP-Cas9N
  Backbone size w/o insert (bp): 7010
  Total vector size (bp): 7172
  Vector type: AAV
Growth in bacteria
  Bacterial resistance: Ampicillin, 100 μg/mL
  Growth temperature: 37°C
  Growth strain: NEB Stable
  Copy number: High Copy
Gene/Insert
  Gene/Insert name: CMV, TadA8e, SpG N (alt name: TadA8e, Split-SpG N-terminal half and CMV)
  Species: Synthetic
  Insert size (bp): 1526
  Cloning method: Gibson Cloning
  Sequencing primers: 5′ ggaatgtgtgtcagttagggt
Resource information
  A portion of this plasmid was derived from a plasmid made by: Addgene 140002: pCMV-T7-ABEmax(7.10)-SpG-P2A-EGFP (RTW4562); Addgene 138491: ABE8e-NG
Terms and licenses: Academic/Nonprofit Terms; Industry Terms: Not Available to Industry
How to cite: pAAV-CMV-TadA8e-SpG N aa2-713-InteinN was a gift from Yuxuan Guo (Addgene plasmid # 206968 ; http://n2t.net/addgene:206968 ; RRID:Addgene_206968)
